Addgene plasmid #236979: hVPS4A-NanoLuc Vector
Purpose: Express hVPS4A-NanoLuc(R) Fusion Protein in Mammalian Cells under a CMV promoter
Depositing lab: Promega Corporation.
Backbone
  Vector backbone: pFC32K Nluc CMV-neo Flexi(R) Vector
  Vector type: Mammalian Expression
  Selectable markers: Hygromycin
Growth in bacteria
  Bacterial resistance: Kanamycin, 50 μg/mL
  Growth temperature: 37°C
  Growth strain: DH5alpha
  Copy number: High Copy
Gene/Insert
  Gene/Insert name: hVPS4A
  Species: H. sapiens (human)
  Mutation: None
  Entrez Gene: VPS4A (a.k.a. CIMDAG, SKD1, SKD1A, SKD2, VPS4, VPS4-1)
  Promoter: CMV
  Tag / fusion protein: NanoLuc (R) (C terminal on backbone)
  Cloning method: Other
Terms and licenses: Academic/Nonprofit Terms; Industry Terms
How to cite: hVPS4A-NanoLuc Vector was a gift from Promega Corporation (Addgene plasmid # 236979 ; http://n2t.net/addgene:236979 ; RRID:Addgene_236979)
