[The description below was written by a language model from this plasmid's Addgene catalogue record and pLannotate feature annotations shown in this document.]
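Description:
hVPS4A-NanoLuc Vector is a mammalian expression plasmid from a commercial depositor, catalogued as built on the pFC32K Nluc CMV-neo Flexi backbone, which appends NanoLuc luciferase to the C terminus of an inserted open reading frame. It is propagated in E. coli from a high-copy ColE1/pUC-type origin under kanamycin selection. The kanamycin resistance comes from a neo (aminoglycoside phosphotransferase) coding sequence preceded by the synthetic bacterial EM7 promoter.

The payload is the unmutated human VPS4A coding sequence, lying directly upstream of, and on the same strand as, a human codon-optimised NanoLuc coding sequence, consistent with a VPS4A-NanoLuc fusion. An SV40 polyadenylation signal follows. The record gives CMV as the promoter. In the feature table, only a short minimal CMV promoter fragment and an SP6 phage promoter, which could support in vitro transcription, sit immediately upstream of VPS4A in the same orientation. The full CMV enhancer and a larger CMV promoter fragment are annotated on the opposite strand, facing the EM7-neo unit. This could reflect a shared enhancer serving divergent transcription units, but the record does not explain it.

A separate cassette places the hygromycin phosphotransferase gene (hph) under the SV40 enhancer/early promoter with a synthetic poly(A) signal. This matches the catalogued hygromycin marker for mammalian cells, even though the backbone name refers to neo.

The stated purpose is to express the VPS4A-NanoLuc fusion in mammalian cells. NanoLuc is a small, bright luciferase, and such fusions are generally used as luminescent reporters of protein abundance or as energy donors in bioluminescence resonance energy transfer assays, though the record names no specific assay.
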