Features (pLannotate 1.2.2; 14 found; start..end, strand, type, name):
     17..98      -  polyA_signal   SV40 poly(A) signal: SV40 polyadenylation signal
    121..204     -  CDS            large T antigen (fragment): large T antigen from SV40 (simian virus 40)
    275..787     -  CDS            Nluc: NanoLuc® luciferase human codon-optimized
    809..2119    -  CDS            VPS4A: VPS4A_HUMAN - Also known as VPS4 From Homo sapiens (Human).
   2158..2176    -  promoter       SP6 promoter: promoter for bacteriophage SP6 RNA polymerase
   2202..2224    -  promoter       minimal CMV promoter (fragment): human cytomegalovirus (CMV) immediate early promoter
   2234..2599    +  enhancer       CMV enhancer: human cytomegalovirus immediate early enhancer
   2601..2788    +  promoter       CMV promoter (fragment): human cytomegalovirus (CMV) immediate early promoter
   2807..2854    +  promoter       EM7 promoter: synthetic bacterial promoter&nbsp
   2886..3677    +  CDS            neo: KKA2_KLEPN - Also known as kan, nptII. Experimental evidence at protein level: Swiss-Prot protein existence level 1. Resistance to kanamycin, neomycin, paromomycin, ribostamycin, butirosin and gentamicin B. From Klebsiella pneumoniae.
   3838..4426    -  rep_origin     ori: high-copy-number ColE1/pMB1/pBR322/pUC origin of replication
   4552..4600    -  polyA_signal   poly(A) signal: synthetic polyadenylation signal
   4639..5661    -  CDS            hph: KHYB_ECOLX - Experimental evidence at protein level: Swiss-Prot protein existence level 1. The aminoglycoside phosphotransferases achieve inactivation of their antibiotic substrates by phosphorylation. Only phosphorylates hygromycin and closely related compounds such as demethyl analogs and destomycin. From Escherichia coli.
   5692..6049    -  promoter       SV40 promoter: SV40 enhancer and early promoter
>Addgene plasmid #236979 | hVPS4A-NanoLuc Vector | addgene full sequence | sequence record 473408 | Addgene NGS Result
AAGACGCGTGACGTCGGCAGTGAAAAAAATGCTTTATTTGTGAAATTTGTGATGCTATTGCTTTATTTGT
AACCATTATAAGCTGCAATAAACAAGTTAACAACAACAATTGCATTCATTTTATGTTTCAGGTTCAGGGG
GAGGTGTGGGAGGTTTTTTAAAGCAAGTAAAACCTCTACAAATGTGGTATGGCTGATTATGATCCGCGGC
CGCAATACGTCGACGTTATCAGCTGACTTCGTACGAGAGCCTAGGTGTTTCTAGAGTCGCGGCCTTACGC
CAGAATGCGTTCGCACAGCCGCCAGCCGGTCACTCCGTTGATGGTTACTCGGAACAGCAGGGAGCCGTCG
GGGTTGATCAGGCGCTCGTCGATAATTTTGTTGCCGTTCCACAGGGTCCCTGTTACAGTGATCTTTTTGC
CGTCGAACACGGCGATGCCTTCATACGGCCGTCCGAAATAGTCGATCATGTTCGGCGTAACCCCGTCGAT
TACCAGTGTGCCATAGTGCAGGATCACCTTAAAGTGATGATCATCCACAGGGTACACCACCTTAAAAATT
TTTTCGATCTGGCCCATTTGGTCGCCGCTCAGACCTTCATACGGGATGATGACATGGATGTCGATCTTCA
GCCCATTTTCACCGCTCAGGACAATCCTTTGGATCGGAGTTACGGACACCCCGAGATTCTGAAACAAACT
GGACACACCTCCCTGTTCAAGGACTTGGTCCAGGTTGTAGCCGGCTGTCTGTCGCCAGTCCCCAACGAAA
TCTTCGAGTGTGAAGACGCCGCTCGAGCCGAGAGAAACACTCTCTTGCCCAAAGTCCTCTGAGAATTTCT
TCACTTTCAGGAGGTCGTCTGCATTCACCGTGGGCCGGGTGGTGGCCAGAGACCGCAGCATGTCCGACAT
GCAAACCACAGGCTCTAAGAGTTTGTCCCCAGGGACATCCATCCAAGTCATCTCCATGGCTCCTGGGTCC
CCTGGTGAGCATGGAGTCAGGAGGTCATCAATCATCATGCTGGGGTTGGTGCGAGAGGGGCCACAGACCT
TTTTGAAGTGTGTGGCCGACTGCACCTTCCTCACGGGCTGCATGAGAGAGTCCCGCACGATGATGCTGAT
GTCCGCGCCCGAGTAGCCTTCCGTCTTCCGGGCCAGCTCGTGGATGTTTGCATCCGTGAGGTTGTGGGGA
GTGCTCCCGAGATGCAACCGGAACATCTGGGCGCGGGCAGCTTCCTCCGGCAAGGGGATATAAATTCGTT
TTTCAAACCTCCTCCTGATGGCCGAATCCAACACCCATGGGATGTTTGTGGCTCCAAGAACCAGAGTCCC
ATCATTGTTATTCCCCACCCCCTGCATCTGGACCAAGAACTCCGTTTTGATCCTCCGGGCGGCCTCACTC
TCATTTTCATTTCGGGACCCGCAGAGGGAATCCACCTCATCGATGAAGATGATGGAGGGCTTGTGCTGCC
TGGCCAGCTCAAACAGGTTCTTGACCAGCTTTTCACTCTCCCCCAGCCACTTGGACATCAGATCTGAGGA
GGACACAGAGAAGAAGGTGGAGTTGTTGGCCTCTGTTGCCACGGCTTTGGCCAGGTAGGATTTCCCTGTG
CCAGGGGGTCCGAACAGCAGAATCCCCCGCCAGGGGGTGCGCTTGCCTGTGAACAAGTGTGGGAATTTGA
TTGGCAAAATGACAGCTTCTTTGAGGGCCTCCTTGGCCCCCTCCAGCCCGGCCACGTCGTTCCACCGTAT
GTTGGGCTTCTCCATCACGACGGCACCCATCAGCTGTTCTTGCAGTTTCTTTTTCTCCGGATTATCCCCT
TCACTGTCACTGTCACTGCCCTTGCCCTCACTCTGGTTCTCTTTGACTGGCTTCTTGCCGTGTTTCTCTT
TGCTTCGTAAATAATCCTTCAGCTTCTCGGCCCGGTCTAGGTACTGCACGCACTTGGCTCGAATGCTCTC
CTTGGCCTTGTCGCTGTGGGCCTCATACTTGATAGCGTGGAGGAAGTACTCCACCGCATGCTGGTACAGC
CGCAGCGCCTCCTCGTAGTTCTTGGCTTTGTCCTCCTCTGTGGCTTTCGTCACCAGATCAATGGCTTTCT
GGAGGGTTGACGTTGTCATGGCGATCGCTAGCTGCAAAAAGAACAAGTAGCTTGTATTCTATAGTGTCAC
CTAAATGGGCGATCTGACGGTTCACTAAACCAGCTCTGCTTATATAGGCCTCCCTGGCGCGCCACTAGTT
ATTAATAGTAATCAATTACGGGGTCATTAGTTCATAGCCCATATATGGAGTTCCGCGTTACATAACTTAC
GGTAAATGGCCCGCCTGGCTGACCGCCCAACGACCCCCGCCCATTGACGTCAATAATGACGTATGTTCCC
ATAGTAACGCCAATAGGGACTTTCCATTGACGTCAATGGGTGGAGTATTTACGGTAAACTGCCCACTTGG
CAGTACATCAAGTGTATCATATGCCAAGTCCGCCCCCTATTGACGTCAATGACGGTAAATGGCCCGCCTG
GCATTATGCCCAGTACATGACCTTACGGGACTTTCCTACTTGGCAGTACATCTACGTATTAGTCATCGCT
ATTACCATGGTGATGCGGTTTTGGCAGTACACCAATGGGCGTGGATAGCGGTTTGACTCACGGGGATTTC
CAAGTCTCCACCCCATTGACGTCAATGGGAGTTTGTTTTGGCACCAAAATCAACGGGACTTTCCAAAATG
TCGTAATAACCCCGCCCCGTTGACGCAAATGGGCGGTAGGCGTGTACGGTGGGAGGTCAAATCGAATTCT
AATACTGTTGACAATTAATCATCGGCATAGTATATCGGCATAGTATAATACGACAAGGTGAGGAACTAAA
CCCAGGAGGCAGATCATGATTGAACAAGATGGATTGCACGCAGGTTCTCCGGCCGCTTGGGTGGAGAGGC
TATTCGGCTATGACTGGGCACAACAGACAATCGGCTGCTCTGATGCCGCCGTGTTCCGGCTGTCAGCGCA
GGGGCGCCCGGTTCTTTTTGTCAAGACCGACCTGTCCGGTGCCCTGAATGAACTGCAGGACGAGGCAGCG
CGGCTATCGTGGCTGGCCACGACGGGCGTTCCTTGCGCAGCTGTGCTCGACGTTGTCACTGAAGCGGGAA
GGGACTGGCTGCTATTGGGCGAAGTGCCGGGGCAGGATCTCCTGTCATCTCACCTTGCTCCTGCCGAGAA
AGTATCCATCATGGCTGATGCAATGCGGCGGCTGCATACGCTTGATCCGGCTACCTGCCCATTCGACCAC
CAAGCGAAACATCGCATCGAGCGAGCACGTACTCGGATGGAAGCCGGTCTTGTCGATCAGGATGATCTGG
ACGAAGAGCATCAGGGGCTCGCGCCAGCCGAACTGTTCGCCAGGCTCAAGGCGCGCATGCCCGACGGCGA
GGATCTCGTCGTGACCCATGGCGATGCCTGCTTGCCGAATATCATGGTGGAAAATGGCCGCTTTTCTGGA
TTCATCGACTGTGGCCGGCTGGGTGTGGCGGACCGCTATCAGGACATAGCGTTGGCTACCCGTGATATTG
CTGAAGAGCTTGGCGGCGAATGGGCTGACCGCTTCCTCGTGCTTTACGGTATCGCCGCTCCCGATTCGCA
GCGCATCGCCTTCTATCGCCTTCTTGACGAGTTCTTCTGATTCGAAATGACCGACCAAGCGACGCCCAAC
CGGTATCAGCTCACTCAAAGGCGGTAATACGGTTATCCACAGAATCAGGGGATAACGCAGGAAAGAACAT
GTGAGCAAAAGGCCAGCAAAAGGCCAGGAACCGTAAAAAGGCCGCGTTGCTGGCGTTTTTCCATAGGCTC
CGCCCCCCTGACGAGCATCACAAAAATCGACGCTCAAGTCAGAGGTGGCGAAACCCGACAGGACTATAAA
GATACCAGGCGTTTCCCCCTGGAAGCTCCCTCGTGCGCTCTCCTGTTCCGACCCTGCCGCTTACCGGATA
CCTGTCCGCCTTTCTCCCTTCGGGAAGCGTGGCGCTTTCTCATAGCTCACGCTGTAGGTATCTCAGTTCG
GTGTAGGTCGTTCGCTCCAAGCTGGGCTGTGTGCACGAACCCCCCGTTCAGCCCGACCGCTGCGCCTTAT
CCGGTAACTATCGTCTTGAGTCCAACCCGGTAAGACACGACTTATCGCCACTGGCAGCAGCCACTGGTAA
CAGGATTAGCAGAGCGAGGTATGTAGGCGGTGCTACAGAGTTCTTGAAGTGGTGGCCTAACTACGGCTAC
ACTAGAAGGACAGTATTTGGTATCTGCGCTCTGCTGAAGCCAGTTACCTTCGGAAAAAGAGTTGGTAGCT
CTTGATCCGGCAAACAAACCACCGCTGGTAGCGGTGGTTTTTTTGTTTGCAAGCAGCAGATTACGCGCAG
AAAAAAAGGATTTCAAGAAGATCCTTTGATCTTTTCTACGGGGTCTGACGCTCAGTGGAACGAAAACTCA
CGTTAAGGGATTTTGGTCATGAGATTATCAAAAAGGATCTTCACCTAGATCCTTTTATAGTCCGGAATCG
TCACACAAAAAACCAACACACAGATGTAATGAAAATAAAGATATTTTATTGCGGCCATCGTGATGGCTAG
AGTCTAAACTCGACCTACCTCCTTAGCGCGCGGTCGTGTACTGGGCCGGCGGTTGCCGCTGTCGGCCAGC
ACCTCGACGCAGCCGTCGGTCCATACGGCTGCGCTCCGGCGAGCGATTTGTGTGCGACCGACGGTGCCGG
CCCCGCTGCGGACGATGGCATCGCAGCGGCCTTGAGCCCAGGCAGCATCGTCGAAGTTGCCGTCCACGAG
GCTCTGGTAGAGCTGATCCAGGCCGATGCGCAGCATGTAGGCTCGCAGACGAGGGCTGCCGGCCAGCTCG
GGATGCCGGCGCTCGAAGTAGCGAGTCTGCTGCTCCATGCAAGCCAGCCAGGGCCGCCAGAAGAAGATGT
TGGCCACCTCGTACTGACTGTCCCCGAACATAGCTTCGGACCAGTCGATTACGGCGGTGATGCGGCCGTT
GTCGGTCAGGACGTTGTTGCTGCCGAAGTCGGCATGGACGAGGTGGCGCACCTCGGGACAGTCTTCGGCC
CACAGCATCAGTTCGTCCAGGGCTTGAGCTACGCTGGCGGACACGGTGTCGTCCATCACGGTCTGCCAGT
GGTAGACATGGGGATCAGCAATGGCGCAAATGAAATCCCGCCAGGTTGTGTACTGGCCGATGCCTTGGGG
CCCGAATGGGCCGAAGCCGCTGGTTTGACTGAGGTCGGCGGCGGCAATAGCATCCATAGCTTCGGCGACA
GGCTGTAACACAGCAGGCAGCTCTGTTTCGGGGAGGTCTTGGAGAGTAACGCCTTGGGCGCGTCTACTGA
TGCAGTATGTCAGGCTCTCGCTGAACTCGCCGATGTCCAACACTTCGGGGATGGGTAGTGCAGCGCTGGC
GAAGTGGCGGTACACGTAGCGGTCTTTGTAGAAGCCATCAGCGCAGCTATTCACCCGCAGTACATAGCCG
CGTCCGCCGACATCGAAGCTGAAGGCTCGGCTCTCTTCGCCCTCCGACAACTGCATCAGGTCGCTCACAC
TGTCGAACTTCTCGATGAGAAATTTTTCAACGCTGGTAGCGGTGAGTTCGGGCTTCTTCATGGTGGCGCT
AGTGTCAGAAGAATCGAGCTTTTTGCAAAAGCCTAGGCCTCCAAAAAAGCCTCCTCACTACTTCTGGAAT
AGCTCAGAGGCCGAGGCGGCCTCGGCCTCTGCATAAATAAAAAAAATTAGTCAGCCATGGGGCGGAGAAT
GGGCGGAACTGGGCGGAGTTAGGGGCGGGATGGGCGGAGTTAGGGGCGGGACTATGGTTGCTGACTAATT
GAGATGCATGCTTTGCATACTTCTGCCTGCTGGGGAGCCTGGGGACTTTCCACACCTGGTTGCTGACTAA
TTGAGATGCATGCTTTGCATACTTCTGCCTGCTGGGGAGCCTGGGGACTTTCCACACCCTAACTGACACA
CATTCCACAGCTGGTTCTTTCCGCCTCAGAAGGTACCTAACCAAGTTCCTCTTTCAGAGGTTATTTCAGG
CCATGGTGCTGCGC
